Addgene plasmid #64121: MMK
Purpose: a modified episomal (EBNA1/OriP) vector expressing human Myc and KLF4 genes
Depositing lab: Linzhao Cheng. Depositing organization: Johns Hopkins University and School of Medicine. Publication: A Facile Method to Establish Human Induced Pluripotent Stem Cells From Adult Blood Cells Under Feeder-Free and Xeno-Free Culture Conditions: A Clinically Compliant Approach. Chou BK, Gu H, Gao Y, Dowey SN, Wang Y, Shi J, Li Y, Ye Z, Cheng T, Cheng L. Stem Cells Transl Med. 2015 Mar 5. pii: sctm.2014-0214. 10.5966/sctm.2014-0214 PubMed 25742692.
Backbone
  Vector backbone: pCEP4
  Total vector size (bp): 11271
  Vector type: Mammalian Expression
Growth in bacteria
  Bacterial resistance: Ampicillin, 100 μg/mL
  Growth temperature: 37°C
  Growth strain: Top10
  Copy number: Unknown
Gene/Insert
  Cloning method: Restriction Enzyme; 5′ cloning site AsiSI (unknown if destroyed); 3′ cloning site PmeI (unknown if destroyed)
  Sequencing primers: 5′ 5-AGGCATGGAAAAATACCAAA, or 5-TAACCAATCAGCCTGCTTCT
Terms and licenses: Academic/Nonprofit Terms; Industry Terms: Not Available to Industry
How to cite: MMK was a gift from Linzhao Cheng (Addgene plasmid # 64121 ; http://n2t.net/addgene:64121 ; RRID:Addgene_64121)
