[The description below was written by a language model from this plasmid's Addgene catalogue record and pLannotate feature annotations shown in this document.]
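Description:
MMK is a mammalian expression plasmid built on a modified pCEP4 backbone. It is designed to persist as a non-integrating episome in human cells while expressing the reprogramming factors MYC and KLF4. Episomal maintenance relies on the Epstein-Barr virus elements annotated in the sequence. These are the oriP replication origin and an EBNA1 coding region, whose protein binds oriP to replicate and retain the plasmid in dividing primate cells. EBNA1 is annotated only as a fragment, and short flanking EBV fragments (BRRF2, gL) appear to be backbone carry-over. In E. coli the plasmid is propagated through a high-copy ColE1/pUC-type origin and selected with ampicillin via the bla gene and its promoter. No mammalian selection marker is annotated, which may be part of what "modified" refers to, though the record does not say so.

The payload is a single reverse-strand cassette driven by the spleen focus-forming virus (SFFV) LTR promoter, which is strongly active in haematopoietic cells. MYC lies immediately downstream of the promoter, followed by KLF4 after a short gap. The record does not identify the linking element, so how the two proteins are co-expressed is not stated. The catalogue describes both genes as human, whereas the automated annotation matched KLF4 best to the mouse protein. A short fragment resembling a FLAG tag follows KLF4. A WPRE then enhances transcript stability and expression, and an SV40 polyadenylation signal is annotated adjacent to it, on the opposite strand.

The associated publication indicates use in generating human induced pluripotent stem cells from adult blood cells under feeder-free, xeno-free conditions. The sequenced record (10,701 nt) is somewhat shorter than the listed total size of 11,271 bp.
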