Features (pLannotate 1.2.2; 17 found; start..end, strand, type, name):
     19..42      +  promoter       tet promoter (fragment): E. coli promoter for tetracycline efflux protein gene
     45..389     +  CDS            BRRF2_EBVB9 (fragment): Protein inferred from homology: Swiss-Prot protein existence level 3. From Epstein-Barr virus (strain B95-8) (HHV-4) (Human herpesvirus 4).
    692..1782    +  CDS            EBNA1 (fragment): Epstein-Barr nuclear antigen 1, also known as EBNA-1 crucial for latent viral infection, and for episomal amplification of vectors containing the oriP origin (Okita et al., 2013)
   1865..2083    +  CDS            gL (fragment): GL_EBVB9 - Experimental evidence at protein level: Swiss-Prot protein existence level 1. The heterodimer glycoprotein H-glycoprotein L is required for the fusion of viral and plasma membranes leading to virus entry into the host cell. Acts as a functional inhibitor of gH and maintains gH in an inhibited form. Upon binding to host integrins, gL dissociates from gH leading to activation of the viral fusion glycoproteins gB and gH. Fusion of EBV with B-lymphocytes requires the additional receptor- binding protein gp42, which forms a complex with gH/gL. The heterodimer gH/gL targets also host EPHA
   2084..3873    +  rep_origin     oriP: Epstein-Barr virus oriP replication origin (Yates et al., 2000)
   4452..4492    -  CDS            rop (fragment): Rop protein, which maintains plasmids at low copy number; rop
   4495..4578    +  CDS            large T antigen (fragment): large T antigen from SV40 (simian virus 40)
   4601..4735    +  polyA_signal   SV40 poly(A) signal: SV40 polyadenylation signal
   4737..5314    -  misc_feature   WPRE: woodchuck hepatitis virus posttranscriptional regulatory element
   5330..5354    -  CDS            3xFLAG (fragment): three tandem FLAG® epitope tags
   5421..6857    -  CDS            Klf4: KLF4_MOUSE - Also known as Ezf, Gklf, Zie. Experimental evidence at protein level: Swiss-Prot protein existence level 1. Transcription factor; can act both as activator and as repressor. Binds the 5'-CACCC-3' core sequence. Binds to the promoter region of its own gene and can activate its own transcription. Regulates the expression of key transcription factors during embryonic development. Plays an important role in maintaining embryonic stem cells, and in preventing their differentiation. Required for establishing the barrier function of the skin and for postnatal maturation and maintenance o
   6918..8234    -  CDS            MYC: MYC_HUMAN - Also known as BHLHE39. Experimental evidence at protein level: Swiss-Prot protein existence level 1. Transcription factor that binds DNA in a non-specific manner, yet also specifically recognizes the core sequence 5'-CAC[GA]TG-3'. Activates the transcription of growth-related genes. Binds to the VEGFA promoter, promoting VEGFA production and subsequent sprouting angiogenesis (PubMed:24940000). Regulator of somatic reprogramming, controls self-renewal of embryonic stem cells. Functions with TAF6L to activate target gene expression through RNA polymerase II pause release (By similari
   8293..8700    -  promoter       SFFV promoter: spleen focus-forming virus long terminal repeat (LTR) promoter
   8711..8837    +  CDS            TcR (fragment): tetracycline efflux protein; tet; confers resistance to tetracycline
   8883..9471    -  rep_origin     ori: high-copy-number ColE1/pMB1/pBR322/pUC origin of replication
   9642..10502   -  CDS            AmpR: β-lactamase; bla; confers resistance to ampicillin, carbenicillin, and related antibiotics
  10503..10607   -  promoter       AmpR promoter: bla
>Addgene plasmid #64121 | MMK | addgene full sequence | sequence record 156126 | Addgene NGS Result
CTTCAAGAATTCTCATGTTTGACAGCTTATCATCGATAAGCTGATCCTCACAGGCCGCACCCAGCTTTTC
TTCCGTTGCCCCAGTAGCATCTCTGTCTGGTGACCTTGAAGAGGAAGAGGAGGGGTCCCGAGAATCCCCA
TCCCTACCGTCCAGCAAAAAGGGGGACGAGGAATTTGAGGCCTGGCTTGAGGCTCAGGACGCAAATCTTG
AGGATGTTCAGCGGGAGTTTTCCGGGCTGCGAGTAATTGGTGATGAGGACGAGGATGGTTCGGAGGATGG
GGAATTTTCAGACCTGGATCTGTCTGACAGCGACCATGAAGGGGATGAGGGTGGGGGGGCTGTTGGAGGG
GGCAGGAGTCTGCACTCCCTGTATTCACTGAGCGTCGTCTAATAAAGATGTCTATTGATCTCTTTTAGTG
TGAATCATGTCTGACGAGGGGCCAGGTACAGGACCTGGAAATGGCCTAGGAGAGAAGGGAGACACATCTG
GACCAGAAGGCTCCGGCGGCAGTGGACCTCAAAGAAGAGGGGGTGATAACCATGGACGAGGACGGGGAAG
AGGACGAGGACGAGGAGGCGGAAGACCAGGAGCCCCGGGCGGCTCAGGATCAGGGCCAAGACATAGAGAT
GGTGTCCGGAGACCCCAAAAACGTCCAAGTTGCATTGGCTGCAAAGGGACCCACGGTGGAACAGGAGCAG
GAGCAGGAGCGGGAGGGGCAGGAGCAGGAGGGGCAGGAGCAGGAGGAGGGGCAGGAGCAGGAGGAGGGGC
AGGAGGGGCAGGAGGGGCAGGAGCAGGAGGAGGGGCAGGAGCAGGAGGGGCAGGAGCAGGAGGTGGAGGC
CGGGGTCGAGGAGGCAGTGGAGGCCGGGGTCGAGGAGGTAGTGGAGGCCGGGGTCGAGGAGGTAGTGGAG
GCCGCCGGGGTAGAGGACGTGAAAGAGCCAGGGGGGGAAGTCGTGAAAGAGCCAGGGGGAGAGGTCGTGG
ACGTGGAGAAAAGAGGCCCAGGAGTCCCAGTAGTCAGTCATCATCATCCGGGTCTCCACCGCGCAGGCCC
CCTCCAGGTAGAAGGCCATTTTTCCACCCTGTAGGGGAAGCCGATTATTTTGAATACCACCAAGAAGGTG
GCCCAGATGGTGAGCCTGACGTGCCCCCGGGAGCGATAGAGCAGGGCCCCGCAGATGACCCAGGAGAAGG
CCCAAGCACTGGACCCCGGGGTCAGGGTGATGGAGGCAGGCGCAAAAAAGGAGGGTGGTTTGGAAAGCAT
CGTGGTCAAGGAGGTTCCAACCCGAAATTTGAGAACATTGCAGAAGGTTTAAGAGCTCTCCTGGCTAGGA
GTCACGTAGAAAGGACTACCGACGAAGGAACTTGGGTCGCCGGTGTGTTCGTATATGGAGGTAGTAAGAC
CTCCCTTTACAACCTAAGGCGAGGAACTGCCCTTGCTATTCCACAATGTCGTCTTACACCATTGAGTCGT
CTCCCCTTTGGAATGGCCCCTGGACCCGGCCCACAACCTGGCCCGCTAAGGGAGTCCATTGTCTGTTATT
TCATGGTCTTTTTACAAACTCATATATTTGCTGAGGTTTTGAAGGATGCGATTAAGGACCTTGTTATGAC
AAAGCCCGCTCCTACCTGCAATATCAGGGTGACTGTGTGCAGCTTTGACGATGGAGTAGATTTGCCTCCC
TGGTTTCCACCTATGGTGGAAGGGGCTGCCGCGGAGGGTGATGACGGAGATGACGGAGATGAAGGAGGTG
ATGGAGATGAGGGTGAGGAAGGGCAGGAGTGATGTAACTTGTTAGGAGACGCCCTCAATCGTATTAAAAG
CCGTGTATTCCCCCGCACTAAAGAATAAATCCCCAGTAGACATCATGCGTGCTGTTGGTGTATTTCTGGC
CATCTGTCTTGTCACCATTTTCGTCCTCCCAACATGGGGCAATTGGGCATACCCATGTTGTCACGTCACT
CAGCTCCGCGCTCAACACCTTCTCGCGTTGGAAAACATTAGCGACATTTACCTGGTGAGCAATCAGACAT
GCGACGGCTTTAGCCTGGCCTCCTTAAATTCACCTAAGAATGGGAGCAACCAGCAGGAAAAGGACAAGCA
GCGAAAATTCACGCCCCCTTGGGAGGTGGCGGCATATGCAAAGGATAGCACTCCCACTCTACTACTGGGT
ATCATATGCTGACTGTATATGCATGAGGATAGCATATGCTACCCGGATACAGATTAGGATAGCATATACT
ACCCAGATATAGATTAGGATAGCATATGCTACCCAGATATAGATTAGGATAGCCTATGCTACCCAGATAT
AAATTAGGATAGCATATACTACCCAGATATAGATTAGGATAGCATATGCTACCCAGATATAGATTAGGAT
AGCCTATGCTACCCAGATATAGATTAGGATAGCATATGCTACCCAGATATAGATTAGGATAGCATATGCT
ATCCAGATATTTGGGTAGTATATGCTACCCAGATATAAATTAGGATAGCATATACTACCCTAATCTCTAT
TAGGATAGCATATGCTACCCGGATACAGATTAGGATAGCATATACTACCCAGATATAGATTAGGATAGCA
TATGCTACCCAGATATAGATTAGGATAGCCTATGCTACCCAGATATAAATTAGGATAGCATATACTACCC
AGATATAGATTAGGATAGCATATGCTACCCAGATATAGATTAGGATAGCCTATGCTACCCAGATATAGAT
TAGGATAGCATATGCTATCCAGATATTTGGGTAGTATATGCTACCCATGGCAACATTAGCCCACCGTGCT
CTCAGCGACCTCGTGAATATGAGGACCAACAACCCTGTGCTTGGCGCTCAGGCGCAAGTGTGTGTAATTT
GTCCTCCAGATCGCAGCAATCGCGCCCCTATCTTGGCCCGCCCACCTACTTATGCAGGTATTCCCCGGGG
TGCCATTAGTGGTTTTGTGGGCAAGTGGTTTGACCGCAGTGGTTAGCGGGGTTACAATCAGCCAAGTTAT
TACACCCTTATTTTACAGTCCAAAACCGCAGGGCGGCGTGTGGGGGCTGACGCGTGCCCCCACTCCACAA
TTTCAAAAAAAAGAGTGGCCACTTGTCTTTGTTTATGGGCCCCATTGGCGTGGAGCCCCGTTTAATTTTC
GGGGGTGTTAGAGACAACCAGTGGAGTCCGCTGCTGTCGGCGTCCACTCTCTTTCCCCTTGTTACAAATA
GAGTGTAACAACATGGTTCACCTGTCTTGGTCCCTGCCTGGGACACATCTTAATAACCCCAGTATCATAT
TGCACTAGGATTATGTGTTGCCCATAGCCATAAATTCGTGTGAGATGGACATCCAGTCTTTACGGCTTGT
CCCCACCCCATGGATTTCTATTGTTAAAGATATTCAGAATGTTTCATTCCTACACTAGTATTTATTGCCC
AAGGGGTTTGTGAGGGTTATATTGGTGTCATAGCACAATGCCACCACTGAACCCCCCGTCCAAATTTTAT
TCTGGGGGCGTCACCTGAAACCTTGTTTTCGAGCACCTCACATACACCTTACTGTTCACAACTCAGCAGT
TATTCTATTAGCTAAACGAAGGAGAATGAAGAAGCAGGCGAAGATTCAGGAGAGTTCACTGCCCGCTCCT
TGATCTTCAGCCACTGCCCTTGTGACTAAAATGGTTCACTACCCTCGTGGAATCCTGACCCCATGTAAAT
AAAACCGTGACAGCTCATGGGGTGGGAGATATCGCTGTTCCTTAGGACCCTTTTACTAACCCTAATTCGA
TAGCATATGCTTCCCGTTGGGTAACATATGCTATTGAATTAGGGTTAGTCTGGATAGTATATACTACTAC
CCGGGAAGCATATGCTACCCGTTTAGGGTTAACAAGGGGGCCTTATAAACACTATTGCTAATGCCCTCTT
GAGGGTCCGCTTATCGGTAGCTACACAGGCCCCTCTGATTGACGTTGGTGTAGCCTCCCGTAGTCTTCCT
GGGCCCCTGGGAGGTACATGTCCCCCAGCATTGGTGTAAGAGCTTCAGCCAAGAGTTACACATAAAGGCA
ATGTTGTGTTGCAGTCCACAGACTGCAAAGTCTGCTCCAGGATGAAAGCCACTCAGTGTTGGCAAATGTG
CACATCCATTTATAAGGATGTCAACTACAGTCAGAGAACCCCTTTGTGTTTGGTCCCCCCCCGTGTCACA
TGTGGAACAGGGCCCAGTTGGCAAGTTGTACCAACCAACTGAAGGGATTACATGCACTGCCCCGCGAAGA
AGGGGCAGAGATGTCGTAGTCAGGTTTAGTTCGTCCGGGGCGGGGATCGATCCTCTAGTAGAGTCGACCT
CATGGCTGCGCCCCGACACCCGCCAACACCCGCTGACGCGCCCTGACGGGCTTGTCTGCTCCCGGCATCC
GCTTACAGACAAGCTGTGACCGTCTCCGGGAGCTGCATGTGTCAGAGGTTTTCACCGTCATCACCGAAAC
GCGCGAGGCAGCCGGATCATAATCAGCCATACCACATTTGTAGAGGTTTTACTTGCTTTAAAAAACCTCC
CACACCTCCCCCTGAACCTGAAACATAAAATGAATGCAATTGTTGTTGTTAACTTGTTTATTGCAGCTTA
TAATGGTTACAAATAAAGCAATAGCATCACAAATTTCACAAATAAAGCATTTTTTTCACTGCATTCTAGT
TGTGGTTTGTCCAAACTCATCAATGTATCTTATCATGTCTGGATCCGCCCAAAGGGAGATCCGACTCGTC
TGAGGGCGAAGGCGAAGACGCGGAAGAGGCCGCAGAGCCGGCAGCAGGCCGCGGGAAGGAAGGTCCGCTG
GATTGAGGGCCGAAGGGACGTAGCAGAAGGACGTCCCGCGCAGAATCCAGGTGGCAACACAGGCGAGCAG
CCATGGAAAGGACGTCAGCTTCCCCGACAACACCACGGAATTGTCAGTGCCCAACAGCCGAGCCCCTGTC
CAGCAGCGGGCAAGGCAGGCGGCGATGAGTTCCGCCGTGGCAATAGGGAGGGGGAAAGCGAAAGTCCCGG
AAAGGAGCTGACAGGTGGTGGCAATGCCCCAACCAGTGGGGGTTGCGTCAGCAAACACAGTGCACACCAC
GCCACGTTGCCTGACAACGGGCCACAACTCCTCATAAAGAGACAGCAACCAGGATTTATACAAGGAGGAG
AAAATGAAAGCCATACGGGAAGCAATAGCATGATACAAAGGCATTAAAGCAGCGTATCCACATAGCGTAA
AAGGAGCAACATAGTTAAGAATACCAGTCAATCTTTCACAAATTTTGTAATCCAGAGGTTGATTGTCGAC
GCGTTTAAACCTTATCGTCGTCATCCTTGTAATCCAGGATATCATTTGCTGCCAGATCCTCTTCTGAGAT
GAGTTTCTGCTCGAGCGGCCGCGTACGCGTAAAATGCCTCTTCATGTGTAAGGCGAGGTGGTCCGACCTG
GAAAATGCTCGGTCGCATTTTTGGCACTGGAACGGGCGGTGCCCCGTGTGTTTACGGTAGTGCCTGGTCA
GTTCATCTGAGCGGGCGAATTTCCATCCACAGCCGTCCCAGTCACAGTGGTAAGGTTTCTCACCTGTGTG
GGTTCGCAGGTGTGCCTTGAGATGGGAACTCTTTGTGTAGGTTTTGCCGCAGCCCGCGTAATCACAAGTG
TGGGTGGCGGTCCTTTTCCGGGGCCACGATCGTCTTCCCCTCTTTGGCTTGGGCTCCTCTGGCATGCAGG
AACCGGGTGGCATGAGCTCTTGGTAATGGAGCGGCGGGACTTGCGGCTGCATCTGATCGGGCAGGAAGGA
TGGGTAATTGGGCCCCGGGTGGGGATGGAAGCCGGGAGGAAGCGGCAGGGCAGGGTGACAGTCCCTGCTG
CTCAGCACTTCCTCAAGACCCAGGGTCGGGGTAGTCCTGCTGGGGAGCTGCCGCCCCAGGGGGAAGTCGT
GTGCAGCCGGCCGGTGGCCATTGCTGAGAGGGGGTCCAGCGCCCAAGTGGGTGCACGAAGAGACCGCCTC
CTGCTTGATCTTGGGGCACGTGCGCGGCGGCCCGCCGTTGTAGGGCGCCACCACCACCGGGTGGCTGCCG
TCAGGGCTGCCTTTGCTGACGCTGATGACCGACGGGCTGCCGTACTCGCTGCCAGGGGCGCTCAGCGACG
CCTTCAGCACGAACTTGCCCATCAGCCCGCCACCTGGCGGCTGCGGCTGCTGCGGCGGAATGTACACCGG
GTCCAATTCTGGCCGCAGGAGCTCGGCCACGAAGCCGCCCGAGGGGCTCACGTCGTTGATGTCCGCCAGG
TTGAAGGGAGCCGTCGGAGGGGGAGCGGACTCCCTGCCATAGAGGAGGCCTCCGCCCGTGCCGCCCGGCG
CCACGCCCGGGTCGTTCCCGGCCCGGATCGGATAGGTGAAGCTGCAGGTGGAGGGCGCGCTGGCAGGGCC
GCTGCTCGACGGCGACGACGAAGAGGAGGCTGACGCTGACGAGGACACGGTGGCGGCCACTGACTCCGGA
GGATGGGTCAGCGAATTGGAGAGAATAAAGTCCAGGTCCAGGAGATCGTTGAACTCCTCGGTCTCTCTCC
GAGGTAGGGGCGCCAGGTTGCTACCGCCGCAAGCCGCACCGGCTCCGCCGCTCTCCAGGTCTGTGGCCAC
GGTCGCCGCCGCCAGGTCATAGGGGCGGCCGGGAAGCACTGGGGGAAGTCGCTTCATGTGGGAGAGCTCC
TCCCGCCAGCGGTTATTCGGGGCACCTGCTTGACGCAGTGTCTTCTCCCTTCCCGCCGGGCCAGACGCGA
ACGTGGAGAAAGATGGGAGCAGCGCGTCGCTGACAGCCATGTCAGACTCGCCAGGTGGCTGCCTCATAGG
ACCGGGGTTACTTTCAACATCGCCAGCGAGTTTCAACAAAGCGTAGTTAGTACATTGCGCACAAGAGTTC
CGTAGCTGTTCAAGTTTGTGTTTCAACTGTTCTCGTCGTTTCCGCAACAAGTCCTCTTCAGAAATGAGCT
TTTGCTCCTCTGCTTGGACGGACAGGATGTATGCTGTGGCTTTTTTAAGGATAACTACCTTGGGGGCCTT
TTCATTGTTTTCCAACTCCGGGATCTGGTCACGCAGGGCAAAAAAGCTCCGTTTTAGCTCGTTCCTCCTC
TGGCGCTCCAAGACGTTGTGTGTTCGCCTCTTGACATTCTCCTCGGTGTCCGAGGACCTGGGGCTGGTGC
ATTTTCGGTTGTTGCTGATCTGTCTCAGGACTCTGACACTGTCCAACTTGACCCTCTTGGCAGCAGGATA
GTCCTTCCGAGTGGAGGGAGGCGCTGCGTAGTTGTGCTGATGTGTGGAGACGTGGCACCTCTTGAGGACC
AGTGGGCTGTGAGGAGGTTTGCTGTGGCCTCCAGCAGAAGGTGATCCAGACTCTGACCTTTTGCCAGGAG
CCTGCCTCTTTTCCACAGAAACAACATCGATTTCTTCCTCATCTTCTTGTTCCTCCTCAGAGTCGCTGCT
GGTGGTGGGCGGTGTCTCCTCATGGAGCACCAGGGGCTCGGGGCTGCCCTGCGGGGAGGACTCCGTCGAG
GAGAGCAGAGAATCCGAGGACGGAGAGAAGGCGCTGGAGTCTTGCGAGGCGCAGGACTTGGGCGAGCTGC
TGTCGTTGAGAGGGTAGGGGAAGACCACCGAGGGGTCGATGCACTCTGAGGCGGCGGCGCTCAGATCCTG
CAGGTACAAGCTGGAGGTGGAGCAGACGCTGTGGCCGCGGGCGGGGTTCGGGCTGCCGCTGTCTTTGCGC
GCAGCCTGGTAGGAGGCCAGCTTCTCTGAGACGAGCTTGGCGGCGGCCGAGAAGCCGCTCCACATACAGT
CCTGGATGATGATGTTTTTGATGAAGGTCTCGTCGTCCGGGTCGCAGATGAAACTCTGGTTCACCATGTC
TCCTCCCAGCAGCTCGGTCACCATCTCCAGCTGGTCGGCCGTGGAGAAGCTCCCGCCACCGCCGTCGTTG
TCTCCCCGAAGGGAGAAGGGTGTGACCGCAACGTAGGAGGGCGAGCAGAGCCCGGAGCGGCGGCTAGGGG
ACAGGGGCGGGGTGGGCAGCAGCTCGAATTTCTTCCAGATATCCTCGCTGGGCGCCGGGGGCTGCAGCTC
GCTCTGCTGCTGCTGCTGGTAGAAGTTCTCCTCCTCGTCGCAGTAGAAATACGGCTGCACCGAGTCGTAG
TCGAGGTCATAGTTCCTGTTGGTGAAGCTAACGTTGAGGGGCATCGTCGCGGGAGGCTGCTGGTTTTCCA
CTACCCGAAAAAAATCCATGGCGATCGCGGTACCCGGGCGACTCAGTCTGTCGGAGGACTGGCGCGCCGA
GTGAGGGGTTGTGAGCTCTTTTATAGAGCTCGGGAAGCAGAAGCGCGCGAACAGAAGCGAGAAGCAGGCT
GATTGGTTAATTCAAATAAGGCGCAGGGTCATTTCAGGTCCTTGGGGGAGCCTGGAAACATCTGATGGGT
CTTAAGAAACTGCTGAGGGTTGGGCCATATCTGGGGACCATCTGTTCTTGGCCTCGGGCCGGGGCCGAAA
CTGCGGTGACCATCTGTTCTTGGCCCCGGGCCGGGGCCGAAACTGCTCACCGCAGATATCCTGTTTGGCC
CAACGTTAGCTATTTTCATGTACCCGCCCTTGATCTGAACTTCTCTATTCTTGGTTTGGTATTTTTCCAT
GCCTTGCAAAATGGCGTTACTGCAGCTAGCTCGCGACGCGAGGCTGGATGGCCTTCCCCATTATGATTCT
TCTCGCTTCCGGCGGCATCGGGATGCCCGCGTTGCAGGCCATGCTGTCCAGGCAGGTAGATGACGACCAT
CAGGGACAGCTTCAAGGCCAGCAAAAGGCCAGGAACCGTAAAAAGGCCGCGTTGCTGGCGTTTTTCCATA
GGCTCCGCCCCCCTGACGAGCATCACAAAAATCGACGCTCAAGTCAGAGGTGGCGAAACCCGACAGGACT
ATAAAGATACCAGGCGTTTCCCCCTGGAAGCTCCCTCGTGCGCTCTCCTGTTCCGACCCTGCCGCTTACC
GGATACCTGTCCGCCTTTCTCCCTTCGGGAAGCGTGGCGCTTTCTCATAGCTCACGCTGTAGGTATCTCA
GTTCGGTGTAGGTCGTTCGCTCCAAGCTGGGCTGTGTGCACGAACCCCCCGTTCAGCCCGACCGCTGCGC
CTTATCCGGTAACTATCGTCTTGAGTCCAACCCGGTAAGACACGACTTATCGCCACTGGCAGCAGCCACT
GGTAACAGGATTAGCAGAGCGAGGTATGTAGGCGGTGCTACAGAGTTCTTGAAGTGGTGGCCTAACTACG
GCTACACTAGAAGGACAGTATTTGGTATCTGCGCTCTGCTGAAGCCAGTTACCTTCGGAAAAAGAGTTGG
TAGCTCTTGATCCGGCAAACAAACCACCGCTGGTAGCGGTGGTTTTTTTGTTTGCAAGCAGCAGATTACG
CGCAGAAAAAAAGGATCTCAAGAAGATCCTTTGATCTTTTCTACGGGGTCTGACGCTCAGTGGAACGAAA
ACTCACGTTAAGGGATTTTGGTCATGAGATTATCAAAAAGGATCTTCACCTAGATCCTTTTAAATTAAAA
ATGAAGTTTTAAATCAATCTAAAGTATATATGAGTAAACTTGGTCTGACAGTTACCAATGCTTAATCAGT
GAGGCACCTATCTCAGCGATCTGTCTATTTCGTTCATCCATAGTTGCCTGACTCCCCGTCGTGTAGATAA
CTACGATACGGGAGGGCTTACCATCTGGCCCCAGTGCTGCAATGATACCGCGAGACCCACGCTCACCGGC
TCCAGATTTATCAGCAATAAACCAGCCAGCCGGAAGGGCCGAGCGCAGAAGTGGTCCTGCAACTTTATCC
GCCTCCATCCAGTCTATTAATTGTTGCCGGGAAGCTAGAGTAAGTAGTTCGCCAGTTAATAGTTTGCGCA
ACGTTGTTGCCATTGCTGCAGGCATCGTGGTGTCACGCTCGTCGTTTGGTATGGCTTCATTCAGCTCCGG
TTCCCAACGATCAAGGCGAGTTACATGATCCCCCATGTTGTGCAAAAAAGCGGTTAGCTCCTTCGGTCCT
CCGATCGTTGTCAGAAGTAAGTTGGCCGCAGTGTTATCACTCATGGTTATGGCAGCACTGCATAATTCTC
TTACTGTCATGCCATCCGTAAGATGCTTTTCTGTGACTGGTGAGTACTCAACCAAGTCATTCTGAGAATA
GTGTATGCGGCGACCGAGTTGCTCTTGCCCGGCGTCAACACGGGATAATACCGCGCCACATAGCAGAACT
TTAAAAGTGCTCATCATTGGAAAACGTTCTTCGGGGCGAAAACTCTCAAGGATCTTACCGCTGTTGAGAT
CCAGTTCGATGTAACCCACTCGTGCACCCAACTGATCTTCAGCATCTTTTACTTTCACCAGCGTTTCTGG
GTGAGCAAAAACAGGAAGGCAAAATGCCGCAAAAAAGGGAATAAGGGCGACACGGAAATGTTGAATACTC
ATACTCTTCCTTTTTCAATATTATTGAAGCATTTATCAGGGTTATTGTCTCATGAGCGGATACATATTTG
AATGTATTTAGAAAAATAAACAAATAGGGGTTCCGCGCACATTTCCCCGAAAAGTGCCACCTGACGTCTA
AGAAACCATTATTATCATGACATTAACCTATAAAAATAGGCGTATCACGAGGCCCTTTCGT
