>Addgene plasmid #64121 | MMK | addgene partial sequence | sequence record 126704 | WPRE-R 5'-CATAGCGTAAAAGGAGCAACA-3'
TTGTAATCCAGAGGTTGATTGTCGACGCGTTTAAACCTTATCGTCGTCATCCTTGTAATCCAGGATATCA
TTTGCTGCCAGATCCTCTTCTGAGATGAGTTTCTGCTCGAGCGGCCGCGTACGCGTAAAATGCCTCTTCA
TGTGTAAGGCGAGGTGGTCCGACCTGGAAAATGCTCGGTCGCATTTTTGGCACTGGAACGGGCGGTGCCC
CGTGTGTTTACGGTAGTGCCTGGTCAGTTCATCTGAGCGGGCGAATTTCCATCCACAGCCGTCCCAGTCA
CAGTGGTAAGGTTTCTCACCTGTGTGGGTTCGCAGGTGTGCCTTGAGATGGGAACTCTTTGTGTAGGTTT
TGCCGCAGCCCGCGTAATCACAAGTGTGGGTGGCGGTCCTTTTCCGGGGCCACGATCGTCTTCCCCTCTT
TGGCTTGGGCTCCTCTGGCATGCAGGAACCGGGTGGCATGAGCTCTTGGTAATGGAGCGGCGGGACTTGC
GGCTGCATCTGATCGGGCAGGAAGGATGGGTAATTGGGCCCCGGGTGGGGATGGAAGCCGGGAGGAAGCG
GCAGGGCAGGGTGACAGTCCCTGCTGCTCAGCACTTCCTCAAGACCCAGGGTCGGGGTAGTCCTGCTGGG
GAGCTGCCGCCCCAGGGGGAAGTCGTGTGCAGCCGGCCGGTGGCCATTGCTGAGAGGGGGTCCAGCGCCC
AAGTGGGTGCACGAAGAGACCGCCTCCTGCTTGATCTTGGGGCACGTGCGCGGCGGCCCGCCGTTGTAGG
GCGCCACCACCACCGGGTGGCTGCCGTCAGGGCTGCCTT
