>Addgene plasmid #64121 | MMK | addgene partial sequence | sequence record 128103 | SFFV-2F 5'-AGGCATGGAAAAATACCAAA-3'
ATAGCTAACGTTGGGCCAAACAGGATATCTGCGGTGAGCAGTTTCGGCCCCGGCCCGGGGCCAAGAACAG
ATGGTCACCGCAGTTTCGGCCCCGGCCCGAGGCCAAGAACAGATGGTCCCCAGATATGGCCCAACCCTCA
GCAGTTTCTTAAGACCCATCAGATGTTTCCAGGCTCCCCCAAGGACCTGAAATGACCCTGCGCCTTATTT
GAATTAACCAATCAGCCTGCTTCTCGCTTCTGTTCGCGCGCTTCTGCTTCCCGAGCTCTATAAAAGAGCT
CACAACCCCTCACTCGGCGCGCCAGTCCTCCGACAGACTGAGTCGCCCGGGTACCGCGATCGCCATGGAT
TTTTTTCGGGTAGTGGAAAACCAGCAGCCTCCCGCGACGATGCCCCTCAACGTTAGCTTCACCAACAGGA
ACTATGACCTCGACTACGACTCGGTGCAGCCGTATTTCTACTGCGACGAGGAGGAGAACTTCTACCAGCA
GCAGCAGCAGAGCGAGCTGCAGCCCCCGGCGCCCAGCGAGGATATCTGGAAGAAATTCGAGCTGCTGCCC
ACCCCGCCCCTGTCCCCTAGCCGCCGCTCCGGGCTCTGCTCGCCCTCCTACGTTGCGGTCACACCCTTCT
CC
